Addgene plasmid #124686: PD-L1-miSFIT-Ce67
Purpose: Tuning expression of PD-1
Depositing lab: Tudor Fulga. Depositing organization: University of Oxford. Publication: Precise tuning of gene expression levels in mammalian cells. Michaels YS, Barnkob MB, Barbosa H, Baeumler TA, Thompson MK, Andre V, Colin-York H, Fritzsche M, Gileadi U, Sheppard HM, Knapp DJHF, Milne TA, Cerundolo V, Fulga TA. Nat Commun. 2019 Feb 18;10(1):818. doi: 10.1038/s41467-019-08777-y. PubMed 30778069.
Backbone
  Vector backbone: AB.pCCL.sin.cPPT.GFP.miR-17-3p.sensor.PGK.dNGFR.WPRE
  Backbone manufacturer: Addgene: 85866
  Vector type: Mammalian Expression
Growth in bacteria
  Bacterial resistance: Ampicillin, 100 μg/mL
  Growth temperature: 37°C
  Growth strain: NEB Stable
  Copy number: Unknown
Gene/Insert
  Gene/Insert name: PD-L1
  Species: H. sapiens (human)
  Entrez Gene: CD274 (a.k.a. ADMIO5, B7-H, B7H1, PD-L1, PDCD1L1, PDCD1LG1, PDL1, hPD-L1)
  Promoter: minimal CMV
  Cloning method: Restriction Enzyme; 5′ cloning site Unknown (unknown if destroyed)
Terms and licenses: Academic/Nonprofit Terms; Industry Terms: Not Available to Industry
Depositor comments: Bi-directional expression vector driving PD-L1 under control of a miR-17 MRE with NGFR as an internal control
How to cite: PD-L1-miSFIT-Ce67 was a gift from Tudor Fulga (Addgene plasmid # 124686 ; http://n2t.net/addgene:124686 ; RRID:Addgene_124686)
