[The description below was written by a language model from this plasmid's Addgene catalogue record and pLannotate feature annotations shown in this document.]
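Description:
PD-L1-miSFIT-Ce67 is a third-generation-style, self-inactivating HIV-1 lentiviral transfer plasmid built on the pCCL.sin.cPPT bidirectional miR-17 sensor backbone, catalogued as a mammalian expression vector. In bacteria it is maintained through a high-copy ColE1/pUC origin and selected with ampicillin (AmpR). An f1 origin, lac and T3/T7 promoter remnants, and an SV40 origin are carried over from the parental cloning vector. The viral portion consists of a CMV enhancer/promoter fused to a truncated 5' LTR, which drives genomic RNA production in packaging cells. It is followed by the Ψ packaging signal with a partial gag sequence, the RRE for Rev-dependent export, the cPPT/CTS, a WPRE and a ΔU3 3' LTR that inactivates the LTR promoter after integration.

The payload is a divergent, bidirectional expression unit. A human PGK promoter drives a truncated NGFR coding sequence (the dNGFR surface marker of the backbone) in one direction. An adjacent minimal CMV promoter, which has little activity by itself and is presumably activated by the neighbouring PGK element, drives human PD-L1 (CD274) in the opposite direction, ending at an SV40 poly(A) signal. According to the depositor, the PD-L1 transcript is placed under the control of a miR-17 microRNA response element, so endogenous miR-17 attenuates its expression, while NGFR serves as an internal control unaffected by the miRNA. The MRE is not annotated in the feature table, and the record does not define what the "Ce67" variant is. The construct belongs to a system for precise tuning of gene expression levels in mammalian cells. The purpose field mentions PD-1, but the insert and annotation both identify PD-L1.
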