Features (pLannotate 1.2.2; 35 found; start..end, strand, type, name):
      1..589     -  rep_origin     ori: high-copy-number ColE1/pMB1/pBR322/pUC origin of replication
    760..1620    -  CDS            AmpR: β-lactamase; bla; confers resistance to ampicillin, carbenicillin, and related antibiotics
   1621..1725    -  promoter       AmpR promoter: bla
   1778..2206    -  rep_origin     f1 ori (sequence partly withheld): f1 bacteriophage origin of replication; arrow indicates direction of (+) strand synthesis
   2211..2366    -  CDS            lacZα (fragment): LacZα fragment of β-galactosidase; lacZ fragment
   2374..2392    +  promoter       T7 promoter: promoter for bacteriophage T7 RNA polymerase
   2413..2548    -  rep_origin     SV40 ori: SV40 origin of replication
   2588..2709    -  polyA_signal   SV40 poly(A) signal: SV40 polyadenylation signal
   2781..3014    -  LTR            3' LTR (ΔU3): self-inactivating 3' long terminal repeat (LTR) from HIV-1
   3016..3084    -  CDS            nef (fragment): NEF_HV1Z2 - Experimental evidence at protein level: Swiss-Prot protein existence level 1. Extracellular Nef protein targets CD4(+) T-lymphocytes for apoptosis by interacting with CXCR4 surface receptors. From Human immunodeficiency virus type 1 group M subtype D (isolate Z2/CDC-Z34) (HIV-1).
   3101..3689    -  misc_feature   WPRE: woodchuck hepatitis virus posttranscriptional regulatory element
   3703..3721    -  misc_feature   MCS (fragment): pUC18/19 multiple cloning site
   3724..4551    -  CDS            NGFR (fragment): TNR16_HUMAN - Also known as TNFRSF16. Experimental evidence at protein level: Swiss-Prot protein existence level 1. Low affinity receptor which can bind to NGF, BDNF, NTF3, and NTF4. Forms a heterodimeric receptor with SORCS2 that binds the precursor forms of NGF, BDNF and NTF3 with high affinity, and has much lower affinity for mature NGF and BDNF (PubMed:24908487). Plays an important role in differentiation and survival of specific neuronal populations during development (By similarity). Can mediate cell survival as well as cell death of neural cells. Plays a role in the inactivation of RHOA
   4666..4690    -  misc_feature   MCS (fragment): pBluescript multiple cloning site
   4693..5203    -  promoter       hPGK promoter: human phosphoglycerate kinase 1 promoter
   5206..5229    +  misc_feature   MCS (fragment): pBluescript multiple cloning site
   5231..5269    +  promoter       minimal CMV promoter: human cytomegalovirus (CMV) immediate early promoter
   5356..6225    +  CDS            CD274: PD1L1_HUMAN - Also known as B7H1, PDCD1L1, PDCD1LG1, PDL1. Experimental evidence at protein level: Swiss-Prot protein existence level 1. The PDCD1-mediated inhibitory pathway is exploited by tumors to attenuate anti-tumor immunity and escape destruction by the immune system, thereby facilitating tumor survival (PubMed:28813417, PubMed:28813410). The interaction with PDCD1/PD-1 inhibits cytotoxic T lymphocytes (CTLs) effector function (By similarity). The blockage of the PDCD1-mediated pathway results in the reversal of the exhausted T- cell phenotype and the normalization of the anti-tumor res
   6298..6317    +  misc_feature   MCS (fragment): pBluescript multiple cloning site
   6345..6479    -  polyA_signal   SV40 poly(A) signal: SV40 polyadenylation signal
   6502..6586    -  CDS            large T antigen (fragment): large T antigen from SV40 (simian virus 40)
   6616..6733    -  misc_feature   cPPT/CTS: central polypurine tract and central termination sequence of HIV-1
   6752..6852    -  CDS            Rev (fragment): human immunodeficiency virus 1 (HIV-1) Rev protein; rev; enhances nuclear export of unspliced and incompletely spliced viral mRNAs
   7229..7462    -  misc_feature   RRE: The Rev response element (RRE) of HIV-1 allows for Rev-dependent mRNA export from the nucleus to the cytoplasm.
   7608..7971    -  CDS            HIV-1 gag (fragment): gag protein from human immunodeficiency virus 1; gag
   7955..8080    -  misc_feature   HIV-1 Ψ: packaging signal of human immunodeficiency virus type 1
   8127..8307    -  LTR            5' LTR (truncated): truncated 5' long terminal repeat (LTR) from HIV-1
   8322..8525    -  promoter       CMV promoter: human cytomegalovirus (CMV) immediate early promoter
   8526..8905    -  enhancer       CMV enhancer: human cytomegalovirus immediate early enhancer
   9006..9024    -  promoter       T3 promoter: promoter for bacteriophage T3 RNA polymerase
   9069..9085    -  protein_bind   lac operator: The lac repressor binds to the lac operator to inhibit transcription in E. coli. This inhibition can be relieved by adding lactose or isopropyl-β-D-thiogalactopyranoside (IPTG). lac repressor encoded by lacI
   9093..9123    -  promoter       lac promoter: promoter for the E. coli lac operon
   9138..9159    -  protein_bind   CAP binding site: CAP binding activates transcription in the presence of cAMP. E. coli catabolite activator protein
   9172..9264    -  CDS            lacI (fragment): lac repressor; lacI; The lac repressor binds to the lac operator to inhibit transcription in E. coli. This inhibition can be relieved by adding lactose or isopropyl-β-D-thiogalactopyranoside (IPTG).
   9266..9399    -  rep_origin     RSF ori (fragment): Plasmids containing the RSF 1030 origin of replication can be propagated in E. coli cells that contain additional plasmids with compatible origins.
>Addgene plasmid #124686 | PD-L1-miSFIT-Ce67 | addgene full sequence | sequence record 243762 | Addgene NGS Result
TTTCCATAGGCTCCGCCCCCCTGACGAGCATCACAAAAATCGACGCTCAAGTCAGAGGTGGCGAAACCCG
ACAGGACTATAAAGATACCAGGCGTTTCCCCCTGGAAGCTCCCTCGTGCGCTCTCCTGTTCCGACCCTGC
CGCTTACCGGATACCTGTCCGCCTTTCTCCCTTCGGGAAGCGTGGCGCTTTCTCATAGCTCACGCTGTAG
GTATCTCAGTTCGGTGTAGGTCGTTCGCTCCAAGCTGGGCTGTGTGCACGAACCCCCCGTTCAGCCCGAC
CGCTGCGCCTTATCCGGTAACTATCGTCTTGAGTCCAACCCGGTAAGACACGACTTATCGCCACTGGCAG
CAGCCACTGGTAACAGGATTAGCAGAGCGAGGTATGTAGGCGGTGCTACAGAGTTCTTGAAGTGGTGGCC
TAACTACGGCTACACTAGAAGAACAGTATTTGGTATCTGCGCTCTGCTGAAGCCAGTTACCTTCGGAAAA
AGAGTTGGTAGCTCTTGATCCGGCAAACAAACCACCGCTGGTAGCGGTGGTTTTTTTGTTTGCAAGCAGC
AGATTACGCGCAGAAAAAAAGGATCTCAAGAAGATCCTTTGATCTTTTCTACGGGGTCTGACGCTCAGTG
GAACGAAAACTCACGTTAAGGGATTTTGGTCATGAGATTATCAAAAAGGATCTTCACCTAGATCCTTTTA
AATTAAAAATGAAGTTTTAAATCAATCTAAAGTATATATGAGTAAACTTGGTCTGACAGTTACCAATGCT
TAATCAGTGAGGCACCTATCTCAGCGATCTGTCTATTTCGTTCATCCATAGTTGCCTGACTCCCCGTCGT
GTAGATAACTACGATACGGGAGGGCTTACCATCTGGCCCCAGTGCTGCAATGATACCGCGAGACCCACGC
TCACCGGCTCCAGATTTATCAGCAATAAACCAGCCAGCCGGAAGGGCCGAGCGCAGAAGTGGTCCTGCAA
CTTTATCCGCCTCCATCCAGTCTATTAATTGTTGCCGGGAAGCTAGAGTAAGTAGTTCGCCAGTTAATAG
TTTGCGCAACGTTGTTGCCATTGCTACAGGCATCGTGGTGTCACGCTCGTCGTTTGGTATGGCTTCATTC
AGCTCCGGTTCCCAACGATCAAGGCGAGTTACATGATCCCCCATGTTGTGCAAAAAAGCGGTTAGCTCCT
TCGGTCCTCCGATCGTTGTCAGAAGTAAGTTGGCCGCAGTGTTATCACTCATGGTTATGGCAGCACTGCA
TAATTCTCTTACTGTCATGCCATCCGTAAGATGCTTTTCTGTGACTGGTGAGTACTCAACCAAGTCATTC
TGAGAATAGTGTATGCGGCGACCGAGTTGCTCTTGCCCGGCGTCAATACGGGATAATACCGCGCCACATA
GCAGAACTTTAAAAGTGCTCATCATTGGAAAACGTTCTTCGGGGCGAAAACTCTCAAGGATCTTACCGCT
GTTGAGATCCAGTTCGATGTAACCCACTCGTGCACCCAACTGATCTTCAGCATCTTTTACTTTCACCAGC
GTTTCTGGGTGAGCAAAAACAGGAAGGCAAAATGCCGCAAAAAAGGGAATAAGGGCGACACGGAAATGTT
GAATACTCATACTCTTCCTTTTTCAATATTATTGAAGCATTTATCAGGGTTATTGTCTCATGAGCGGATA
CATATTTGAATGTATTTAGAAAAATAAACAAATAGGGGTTCCGCGCACATTTCCCCGAAAAGTGCCACCT
AAATTGTAAGCGTTAATATTTTGTTAAAATTCGCGTTAAATTTTTGTTAAATCAGCTCATTTTTTAACCA
ATAGGCCGAAATCGGCAAAATCCCTTATAAATCAAAAGAATAGACCGAGATAGGGT
[37 nt withheld, positions 1877-1913]
AAAGAACGTGGACTCCAACGTCAAAGG
[49 nt withheld, positions 1941-1989]
T
[91 nt withheld, positions 1991-2081]
G
[124 nt withheld, positions 2083-2206]
CCCATTCGCCATTCAGGCTGCGCAACTGTTGGGAAGGGCGATCGGTGCGGGCCTCTTCGCTATTACGCCA
GCTGGCGAAAGGGGGATGTGCTGCAAGGCGATTAAGTTGGGTAACGCCAGGGTTTTCCCAGTCACGACGT
TGTAAAACGACGGCCAGTGAGCGCGCGTAATACGACTCACTATAGGGCGAATTGGGTACGTCCCTAGGCC
TCCAAAAAAGCCTCCTCACTACTTCTGGAATAGCTCAGAGGCCGAGGCGGCCTCGGCCTCTGCATAAATA
AAAAAAATTAGTCAGCCATGGGGCGGAGAATGGGCGGAACTGGGCGGAGTTAGGGGCGGGATGGGCGGAG
TTAGGGGCGGGATAGCTAGAGCCAGACATGATAAGATACATTGATGAGTTTGGACAAACCACAACTAGAA
TGCAGTGAAAAAAATGCTTTATTTGTGAAATTTGTGATGCTATTGCTTTATTTGTAACCATTATAAGCTG
CAATAAACAAGTTCCTCTCACTCTCTGATATTCATTTCTTTGCAAGTTATAAATACTGAATAATAAGATG
ACATGAACTACTACTGCTAGAGATTTTCCACACTGACTAAAAGGGTCTGAGGGATCTCTAGTTACCAGAG
TCACACAACAGACGGGCACACACTACTTGAAGCACTCAAGGCAAGCTTTATTGAGGCTTAAGCAGTGGGT
TCCCTAGTTAGCCAGAGAGCTCCCAGGCTCAGATCTGGTCTAACCAGAGAGACCCAGTACAAGCAAAAAG
CAGATCTTGTCTTCGTTGGGAGTGAATTAGCCCTTCCAGTCCCCCCTTTTCTTTTAAAAAGTGGCTAAGA
TCTACAGCTGCCTTGTAAGTCATTGGTCTTAAAGGTACCGAGCTCGAATTCCAGGCGGGGAGGCGGCCCA
AAGGGAGATCCGACTCGTCTGAGGGCGAAGGCGAAGACGCGGAAGAGGCCGCAGAGCCGGCAGCAGGCCG
CGGGAAGGAAGGTCCGCTGGATTGAGGGCCGAAGGGACGTAGCAGAAGGACGTCCCGCGCAGAATCCAGG
TGGCAACACAGGCGAGCAGCCATGGAAAGGACGTCAGCTTCCCCGACAACACCACGGAATTGTCAGTGCC
CAACAGCCGAGCCCCTGTCCAGCAGCGGGCAAGGCAGGCGGCGATGAGTTCCGCCGTGGCAATAGGGAGG
GGGAAAGCGAAAGTCCCGGAAAGGAGCTGACAGGTGGTGGCAATGCCCCAACCAGTGGGGGTTGCGTCAG
CAAACACAGTGCACACCACGCCACGTTGCCTGACAACGGGCCACAACTCCTCATAAAGAGACAGCAACCA
GGATTTATACAAGGAGGAGAAAATGAAAGCCATACGGGAAGCAATAGCATGATACAAAGGCATTAAAGCA
GCGTATCCACATAGCGTAAAAGGAGCAACATAGTTAAGAATACCAGTCAATCTTTCACAAATTTTGTAAT
CCAGAGGTTGATTGTCGACTCTAGACTCGACTCTAGAGGATCCCCCTGTTCCACCTCTTGAAGGCTATGT
AGGCCACAAGGCCCACAACCACAGCAGCCAGGATGGAGCAATAGACAGGGATGAGGTTGTCGGTGGTGCC
TCGGGTCACCACGGGCTGGGAGCTGCCCATCACTGTGGTCACCACACCTGCCACCGTGCTGGCTATGAGG
TCTTGTTCTGGAGGTGCCTCAGGCTCCTGGGTGCTGGGGGCTGTGCTGTCCGAGCCCTCTGGGGGTGTGG
ACCGTGTAATCCAACGGCCAGGGATCTCCTCGCACTCGGCGTCGGCCCAGCGTGTGCACTCGCGGAGCTG
GCGCTCGGTGTCCTCGCACACGGTGCAGGGCAGGCACGGGTCCACGTGGTTGGCCTCGTCGGAATACGTG
CCGTCGGGGCACTCCTCGCACACGGTGTTCTGCTTGTCCTGGCAGGAGAACACGAGGCCCGAGCCCGCCT
CGCACACGCGGCACGCCTCGCAGCGCCCAGTCGTCTCATCCTGGTAGTAGCCGTAGGCGCAGCGGCACAC
GGCGTCGTCGGCCTCCACGCACGGCGCCGACATGCTCTGGAGCCCCACGCACTCGGTGCACGGCTTGCAC
GGCTCGGTCGCGCTCACCACGTCGGAGAACGTCACGCTGTCCAGGCAGGGCTCACACACGGTCTGGTTGG
CTCCACAAGGCTGGGCCACACCCTCGCCCAGGTTGCAGGCTTTGCAGCACTCACCGCTGTGTGTGTACAG
GCCTGTGGGGCATGCCTCCTTGGCACCTCCAAGGGACACCCCCAGAAGCAGCAACAGCAGCAGGCGCGGC
CCGTCCATGGCGCGGCCGGTGGCACCTGCCCCCATCGCCCGCCTCCCGCGGCAGCGCTCGACTTCCAGCT
CGGTCCGCTTTGCGGACTGATGGGGCTGCGCTGCGCTGCGCTCCAGCGCCCCCCCTGCCCGCCGGAGCTG
GCCGCGGCCCGAATTCCTGCAGCCCGGGGGATCCCCCTGGGGAGAGAGGTCGGTGATTCGGTCAACGAGG
GAGCCGACTGCCGACGTGCGCTCCGGAGGCTTGCAGAATGCGGAACACCGCGCGGGCAGGAACAGGGCCC
ACACTACCGCCCCACACCCCGCCTCCCGCACCGCCCCTTCCCGGCCGCTGCTCTCGGCGCGCCCTGCTGA
GCAGCCGCTATTGGCCACAGCCCATCGCGGTCGGCGCGCTGCCATTGCTCCCTGGCGCTGTCCGTCTGCG
AGGGTACTAGTGAGACGTGCGGCTTCCGTTTGTCACGTCCGGCACGCCGCGAACCGCAAGGAACCTTCCC
GACTTAGGGGCGGAGCAGGAAGCGTCGCCGGGGGGCCCACAAGGGTAGCGGCGAAGATCCGGGTGACGCT
GCGAACGGACGTGAAGAATGTGCGAGACCCAGGGTCGGCGCCGCTGCGTTTCCCGGAACCACGCCCAGAG
CAGCCGCGTCCCTGCGCAAACCCAGGGCTGCCTTGGAAAAGGCGCAACCCCAACCCCGTGGAATTCGATA
TCAAGCTTCTCGAGGGTAGGCGTGTACGGTGGGAGGCCTATATAAGCAGAGCTCGTTTAGTGAACCGTCA
GATCGCCTGGAGACGCCATCCACGCTGTTTTGACCTCCATAGAAGACACCGGAGCTCCTGCAGGCCGCCA
TGAGGATATTTGCTGTCTTTATATTCATGACCTACTGGCATTTGCTGAACGCATTTACTGTCACGGTTCC
CAAGGACCTATATGTGGTAGAGTATGGTAGCAATATGACAATTGAATGCAAATTCCCAGTAGAAAAACAA
TTAGACCTGGCTGCACTAATTGTCTATTGGGAAATGGAGGATAAGAACATTATTCAATTTGTGCATGGAG
AGGAAGACCTGAAGGTTCAGCATAGTAGCTACAGACAGAGGGCCCGGCTGTTGAAGGACCAGCTCTCCCT
GGGAAATGCTGCACTTCAGATCACAGATGTGAAATTGCAGGATGCAGGGGTGTACCGCTGCATGATCAGC
TATGGTGGTGCCGACTACAAGCGAATTACTGTGAAAGTCAATGCCCCATACAACAAAATCAACCAAAGAA
TTTTGGTTGTGGATCCAGTCACCTCTGAACATGAACTGACATGTCAGGCTGAGGGCTACCCCAAGGCCGA
AGTCATCTGGACAAGCAGTGACCATCAAGTCCTGAGTGGTAAGACCACCACCACCAATTCCAAGAGAGAG
GAGAAGCTTTTCAATGTGACCAGCACACTGAGAATCAACACAACAACTAATGAGATTTTCTACTGCACTT
TTAGGAGATTAGATCCTGAGGAAAACCATACAGCTGAATTGGTCATCCCAGAACTACCTCTGGCACATCC
TCCAAATGAAAGGACTCACTTGGTAATTCTGGGAGCCATCTTATTATGCCTTGGTGTAGCACTGACATTC
ATCTTCCGTTTAAGAAAAGGGAGAATGATGGATGTGAAAAAATGTGGCATCCAAGATACAAACTCAAAGA
AGCAAAGTGATACACATTTGGAGGAGACCTAAGGGGTAGCACGTGAGTGCTAGCTCTACTCTTTCTAGGA
GGTTGTGAACCGGTACTAGCTTAGTCATGCACCGGGCTGCAGGAATTCGATGACAGGCGCAGCTTCCGAG
GGATTTGAGATCCAGACATGATAAGATACATTGATGAGTTTGGACAAACCAAAACTAGAATGCAGTGAAA
AAAATGCCTTATTTGTGAAATTTGTGATGCTATTGCCTTATTTGTAACCATTATAAGCTGCAATAAACAA
GTTAACAACAACAATTGCATTCATTTTATGTTTCAGGTTCAGGGGGAGGTGTGGGAGGTTTTTTAAAGCA
AGTAAAACCTCTACAAATGTGGTATGGCTGATTATGATCAGATCTCTCGAGGCTAGTCTCGTGATCGATA
AAATTTTGAATTTTTGTAATTTGTTTTTGTAATTCTTTAGTTTGTATGTCTGTTGCTATTATGTCTACTA
TTCTTTCCCCTGCACTGTACCCCCCAATCCCCCCTTTTCTTTTAAAAGTTAACCGATACCGTCGAGATCC
GTTCACTAATCGAATGGATCTGTCTCTGTCTCTCTCTCCACCTTCTTCTTCTATTCCTTCGGGCCTGTCG
GGTCCCCTCGGGGTTGGGAGGTGGGTCTGAAACGATAATGGTGAATATCCCTGCCTAACTCTATTCACTA
TAGAAAGTACAGCAAAAACTATTCTTAAACCTACCAAGCCTCCTACTATCATTATGAATAATTTTATATA
CCACAGCCAATTTGTTATGTTAAACCAATTCCACAAACTTGCCCATTTATCTAATTCCAATAATTCTTGT
TCATTCTTTTCTTGCTGGTTTTGCGATTCTTCAATTAAGGAGTGTATTAAGCTTGTGTAATTGTTAATTT
CTCTGTCCCACTCCATCCAGGTCGTGTGATTCCAAATCTGTTCCAGAGATTTATTACTCCAACTAGCATT
CCAAGGCACAGCAGTGGTGCAAATGAGTTTTCCAGAGCAACCCCAAATCCCCAGGAGCTGTTGATCCTTT
AGGTATCTTTCCACAGCCAGGATTCTTGCCTGGAGCTGCTTGATGCCCCAGACTGTGAGTTGCAACAGAT
GCTGTTGCGCCTCAATAGCCCTCAGCAAATTGTTCTGCTGCTGCACTATACCAGACAATAATTGTCTGGC
CTGTACCGTCAGCGTCATTGACGCTGCGCCCATAGTGCTTCCTGCTGCTCCCAAGAACCCAAGGAACAAA
GCTCCTATTCCCACTGCTCTTTTTTCTCTCTGCACCACTCTTCTCTTTGCCTTGGTGGGTGCTACTCCTA
ATGGTTCAATTTTTACTACTTTATATTTATATAATTCACTTCTCCAATTGTCCCTCATATCTCCTCCTCC
AGGTCTGAAGATCAGCGGCCGCTTGCTGTGCGGTGGTCTTACTTTTGTTTTGCTCTTCCTCTATCTTGTC
TAAAGCTTCCTTGGTGTCTTTTATCTCTATCCTTTGATGCACACAATAGAGGGTTGCTACTGTATTATAT
AATGATCTAAGTTCTTCTGATCCTGTCTGAAGGGATGGTTGTAGCTGTCCCAGTATTTGTCTACAGCCTT
CTGATGTTTCTAACAGGCCAGGATTAACTGCGAATCGTTCTAGCTCCCTGCTTGCCCATACTATATGTTT
TAATTTATATTTTTTCTTTCCCCCTGGCCTTAACCGAATTTTTTCCCATCGCGATCTAATTCTCCCCCGC
TTAATACTGACGCTCTCGCACCCATCTCTCTCCTTCTAGCCTCCGCTAGTCAAAATTTTTGGCGTACTCA
CCAGTCGCCGCCCCTCGCCTCTTGCCGTGCGCGCTTCAGCAAGCCGAGTCCTGCGTCGAGAGAGCTCCTC
TGGTTTCCCTTTCGCTTTCAAGTCCCTGTTCGGGCGCCACTGCTAGAGATTTTCCACACTGACTAAAAGG
GTCTGAGGGATCTCTAGTTACCAGAGTCACACAACAGACGGGCACACACTACTTGAAGCACTCAAGGCAA
GCTTTATTGAGGCTTAAGCAGTGGGTTCCCTAGTTAGCCAGAGAGCTCCCAGGCTCAGATCTGGTCTAAC
CAGAGAGACCCCGGTTCACTAAACGAGCTCTGCTTATATAGACCTCCCACCGTACACGCCTACCGCCCAT
TTGCGTCAATGGGGCGGAGTTGTTACGACATTTTGGAAAGTCCCGTTGATTTTGGTGCCAAAACAAACTC
CCATTGACGTCAATGGGGTGGAGACTTGGAAATCCCCGTGAGTCAAACCGCTATCCACGCCCATTGATGT
ACTGCCAAAACCGCATCACCATGGTAATAGCGATGACTAATACGTAGATGTACTGCCAAGTAGGAAAGTC
CCATAAGGTCATGTACTGGGCATAATGCCAGGCGGGCCATTTACCGTCATTGACGTCAATAGGGGGCGTA
CTTGGCATATGATACACTTGATGTACTGCCAAGTGGGCAGTTTACCGTAAATACTCCACCCATTGACGTC
AATGGAAAGTCCCTATTGGCGTTACTATGGGAACATACGTCATTATTGACGTCAATGGGCGGGGGTCGTT
GGGCGGTCAGCCAGGCGGGCCATTTACCGTAAGTTATGTAACGCGGAACTCCATATATGGGCTATGAACT
AATGACCCCGTAATTGATTACTATTAATAACTAGTCAATAATCAATGTCAACATGGCGGTAATGTTGGAC
ATGAGCCAATATAAATGTACATATTATGATATGGATACAACGTATGCAATGGCCAAGCTTGCAGCTCCAG
CTTTTGTTCCCTTTAGTGAGGGTTAATTGCGCGCTTGGCGTAATCATGGTCATAGCTGTTTCCTGTGTGA
AATTGTTATCCGCTCACAATTCCACACAACATACGAGCCGGAAGCATAAAGTGTAAAGCCTGGGGTGCCT
AATGAGTGAGCTAACTCACATTAATTGCGTTGCGCTCACTGCCCGCTTTCCAGTCGGGAAACCTGTCGTG
CCAGCTGCATTAATGAATCGGCCAACGCGCGGGGAGAGGCGGTTTGCGTATTGGGCGCTCTTCCGCTTCC
TCGCTCACTGACTCGCTGCGCTCGGTCGTTCGGCTGCGGCGAGCGGTATCAGCTCACTCAAAGGCGGTAA
TACGGTTATCCACAGAATCAGGGGATAACGCAGGAAAGAACATGTGAGCAAAAGGCCAGCAAAAGGCCAG
GAACCGTAAAAAGGCCGCGTTGCTGGCGTT
