>Addgene plasmid #124686 | PD-L1-miSFIT-Ce67 | depositor partial sequence | sequence record 238173 | miSFIT site
TATATTCATGACCTACTGGCATTTGCTGAACGCATTTACTGTCACGGTTCCCAAGGACCTATATGTGGTA
GAGTATGGTAGCAATATGACAATTGAATGCAAATTCCCAGTAGAAAAACAATTAGACCTGGCTGCACTAA
TTGTCTATTGGGAAATGGAGGATAAGAACATTATTCAATTTGTGCATGGAGAGGAAGACCTGAAGGTTCA
GCATAGTAGCTACAGACAGAGGGCCCGGCTGTTGAAGGACCAGCTCTCCCTGGGAAATGCTGCACTTCAG
ATCACAGATGTGAAATTGCAGGATGCAGGGGTGTACCGCTGCATGATCAGCTATGGTGGTGCCGACTACA
AGCGAATTACTGTGAAAGTCAATGCCCCATACAACAAAATCAACCAAAGAATTTTGGTTGTGGATCCAGT
CACCTCTGAACATGAACTGACATGTCAGGCTGAGGGCTACCCCAAGGCCGAAGTCATCTGGACAAGCAGT
GACCATCAAGTCCTGAGTGGTAAGACCACCACCACCAATTCCAAGAGAGAGGAGAAGCTTTTCAATGTGA
CCAGCACACTGAGAATCAACACAACAACTAATGAGATTTTCTACTGCACTTTTAGGAGATTAGATCCTGA
GGAAAACCATACAGCTGAATTGGTCATCCCAGAACTACCTCTGGCACATCCTCCAAATGAAAGGACTCAC
TTGGTAATTCTGGGAGCCATCTTATTATGCCTTGGTGTAGCACTGACATTCATCTTCCGTTTAAGAAAAG
GGAGAATGATGGATGTGAAAAAATGTGGCATCCAAGATACAAACTCAAAGAAGCAAAGTGATACACATTT
GGAGGAGACCTAAGGGGTAGCACGTGAGTGCTAGCTCTACTCTTTCTAGGAGGTTGTGAACCGGTACTAG
CTTAGTCATGCACCGG
